>Addgene plasmid #72940 | pTU1-B-RFP | depositor full sequence | sequence record 447507 | pTU1-B-RFP sequence 3177 bps
CGTCTCATGCCCTATAGAGACCCAATACGCAAACCGCCTCTCCCCGCGCGTTGGCCGATTCATTAATGCA
GCTGGCACGACAGGTTTCCCGACTGGAAAGCGGGCAGTGAGCGCAACGCAATTAATGTGAGTTAGCTCAC
TCATTAGGCACCCCAGGCTTTACACTTTATGCTTCCGGCTCGTATGTTGTGTGGAATTGTGAGCGGATAA
CAATTTCACACATACTAGAGAAAGAGGAGAAATACTAGATGGCTTCCTCCGAAGACGTTATCAAAGAGTT
CATGCGTTTCAAAGTTCGTATGGAAGGTTCCGTTAACGGTCACGAGTTCGAAATCGAAGGTGAAGGTGAA
GGTCGTCCGTACGAAGGTACCCAGACCGCTAAACTGAAAGTTACCAAAGGTGGTCCGCTGCCGTTCGCTT
GGGACATCCTGTCCCCGCAGTTCCAGTACGGTTCCAAAGCTTACGTTAAACACCCGGCTGACATCCCGGA
CTACCTGAAACTGTCCTTCCCGGAAGGTTTCAAATGGGAACGTGTTATGAACTTCGAAGACGGTGGTGTT
GTTACCGTTACCCAGGACTCCTCCCTGCAAGACGGTGAGTTCATCTACAAAGTTAAACTGCGTGGTACCA
ACTTCCCGTCCGACGGTCCGGTTATGCAGAAAAAAACCATGGGTTGGGAAGCTTCCACCGAACGTATGTA
CCCGGAAGACGGTGCTCTGAAAGGTGAAATCAAAATGCGTCTGAAACTGAAAGACGGTGGTCACTACGAC
GCTGAAGTTAAAACCACCTACATGGCTAAAAAACCGGTTCAGCTGCCGGGTGCTTACAAAACCGACATCA
AACTGGACATCACCTCCCACAACGAAGACTACACCATCGTTGAACAGTACGAACGTGCTGAAGGTCGTCA
CTCCACCGGTGCTTAATAACGCTGATAGTGCTAGTGTAGATCGCTACTAGAGCCAGGCATCAAATAAAAC
GAAAGGCTCAGTCGAAAGACTGGGCCTTTCGTTTTATCTGTTGTTTGTCGGTGAACGCTCTCTACTAGAG
TCACACTGGCTCACCTTCGGGTGGGCCTTTCTGCGTTTATAGGTCTCATGTTCCGGAGAGACGCTGCAGG
CTTCCTCGCTCACTGACTCGCTGCGCTCGGTCGTTCGGCTGCGGCGAGCGGTATCAGCTCACTCAAAGGC
GGTAATACGGTTATCCACAGAATCAGGGGATAACGCAGGAAAGAACATGTGAGCAAAAGGCCAGCAAAAG
GCCAGGAACCGTAAAAAGGCCGCGTTGCTGGCGTTTTTCCATAGGCTCCGCCCCCCTGACGAGCATCACA
AAAATCGACGCTCAAGTCAGAGGTGGCGAAACCCGACAGGACTATAAAGATACCAGGCGTTTCCCCCTGG
AAGCTCCCTCGTGCGCTCTCCTGTTCCGACCCTGCCGCTTACCGGATACCTGTCCGCCTTTCTCCCTTCG
GGAAGCGTGGCGCTTTCTCATAGCTCACGCTGTAGGTATCTCAGTTCGGTGTAGGTCGTTCGCTCCAAGC
TGGGCTGTGTGCACGAACCCCCCGTTCAGCCCGACCGCTGCGCCTTATCCGGTAACTATCGTCTTGAGTC
CAACCCGGTAAGACACGACTTATCGCCACTGGCAGCAGCCACTGGTAACAGGATTAGCAGAGCGAGGTAT
GTAGGCGGTGCTACAGAGTTCTTGAAGTGGTGGCCTAACTACGGCTACACTAGAAGGACAGTATTTGGTA
TCTGCGCTCTGCTGAAGCCAGTTACCTTCGGAAAAAGAGTTGGTAGCTCTTGATCCGGCAAACAAACCAC
CGCTGGTAGCGGTGGTTTTTTTGTTTGCAAGCAGCAGATTACGCGCAGAAAAAAAGGATCTCAAGAAGAT
CCTTTGATCTTTTCTACGGGGTCTGACGCTCAGTGGAACGAAAACTCACGTTAAGGGATTTTGGTCATGA
GATTATCAAAAAGGATCTTCACCTAGATCCTTTTAAATTAAAAATGAAGTTTTAAATCAATCTAAAGTAT
ATATGAGTAAACTTGGTCTGACAGTTACCAATGCTTAATCAGTGAGGCACCTATCTCAGCGATCTGTCTA
TTTCGTTCATCCATAGTTGCCTGACTCCCCGTCGTGTAGATAACTACGATACGGGAGGGCTTACCATCTG
GCCCCAGTGCTGCAATGATACCGCGAGAGCCACGCTCACCGGCTCCAGATTTATCAGCAATAAACCAGCC
AGCCGGAAGGGCCGAGCGCAGAAGTGGTCCTGCAACTTTATCCGCCTCCATCCAGTCTATTAATTGTTGC
CGGGAAGCTAGAGTAAGTAGTTCGCCAGTTAATAGTTTGCGCAACGTTGTTGCCATTGCTACAGGCATCG
TGGTGTCACGCTCGTCGTTTGGTATGGCTTCATTCAGCTCCGGTTCCCAACGATCAAGGCGAGTTACATG
ATCCCCCATGTTGTGCAAAAAAGCGGTTAGCTCCTTCGGTCCTCCGATCGTTGTCAGAAGTAAGTTGGCC
GCAGTGTTATCACTCATGGTTATGGCAGCACTGCATAATTCTCTTACTGTCATGCCATCCGTAAGATGCT
TTTCTGTGACTGGTGAGTACTCAACCAAGTCATTCTGAGAATAGTGTATGCGGCGACCGAGTTGCTCTTG
CCCGGCGTCAATACGGGATAATACCGCGCCACATAGCAGAACTTTAAAAGTGCTCATCATTGGAAAACGT
TCTTCGGGGCGAAAACTCTCAAGGATCTTACCGCTGTTGAGATCCAGTTCGATGTAACCCACTCGTGCAC
CCAACTGATCTTCAGCATCTTTTACTTTCACCAGCGTTTCTGGGTGAGCAAAAACAGGAAGGCAAAATGC
CGCAAAAAAGGGAATAAGGGCGACACGGAAATGTTGAATACTCATACTCTTCCTTTTTCAATATTATTGA
AGCATTTATCAGGGTTATTGTCTCATGAGCGGATACATATTTGAATGTATTTAGAAAAATAAACAAATAG
GGGTTCCGCGCACATTTCCCCGAAAAGTGCCACCTGACGTCTAAGAAACCATTATTATCATGACATTAAC
CTATAAAAATAGGCGTATCACGAGGCAGAATTTCAGATAAAAAAAATCCTTAGCTTTCGCTAAGGATGAT
TTCTGGAATTCGCGGCCGCTTCTAGAA
Features (pLannotate 1.2.2; 12 found; start..end, strand, type, name):
     21..110     +  CDS            lacI (fragment): lac repressor; lacI; The lac repressor binds to the lac operator to inhibit transcription in E. coli. This inhibition can be relieved by adding lactose or isopropyl-β-D-thiogalactopyranoside (IPTG).
    123..144     +  protein_bind   CAP binding site: CAP binding activates transcription in the presence of cAMP. E. coli catabolite activator protein
    159..189     +  promoter       lac promoter: promoter for the E. coli lac operon
    197..213     +  protein_bind   lac operator: The lac repressor binds to the lac operator to inhibit transcription in E. coli. This inhibition can be relieved by adding lactose or isopropyl-β-D-thiogalactopyranoside (IPTG). lac repressor encoded by lacI
    249..923     +  CDS            mRFP1: mRFP1 is a basic (constitutively fluorescent) red fluorescent protein published in 2002, derived from Discosoma sp.. It is reported to be a somewhat slowly-maturing monomer with low acid sensitivity.
    971..1042    +  terminator     rrnB T1 terminator: transcription terminator T1 from the E. coli rrnB gene
   1058..1085    +  terminator     T7Te terminator: phage T7 early transcription terminator
   1296..1884    -  rep_origin     ori: high-copy-number ColE1/pMB1/pBR322/pUC origin of replication
   2055..2915    -  CDS            AmpR: β-lactamase; bla; confers resistance to ampicillin, carbenicillin, and related antibiotics
   2916..3020    -  promoter       AmpR promoter: bla
   3110..3153    -  terminator     bacterial terminator: putative bacterial transcription terminator
   3156..3175    +  misc_feature   BioBrick prefix: BioBrick prefix for parts that start with "ATG"
