[The description below was written by a language model from this plasmid's Addgene catalogue record and pLannotate feature annotations shown in this document.]
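Description:
pTU1-B-RFP is a Level 1 destination vector for position B in the EcoFlex MoClo (modular Golden Gate cloning) kit for E. coli synthetic biology. It is built on the iGEM BioBrick backbone pSB1A2 and totals 3,177 bp. The plasmid is maintained at high copy number through a ColE1/pUC-type origin of replication and is selected with ampicillin via a β-lactamase gene driven by its native promoter. The record notes a silent nucleotide change (G717C) in the β-lactamase coding sequence that removes an internal BsaI site. This domestication step keeps the backbone intact when BsaI is used for Type IIS assembly.

The placeholder insert is an RFP dropout cassette. It consists of a lac regulatory region (a residual lacI fragment, a CAP binding site, the lac promoter and the lac operator) driving mRFP1, a monomeric red fluorescent protein derived from Discosoma. The cassette is followed by the rrnB T1 and T7Te transcription terminators. A further putative bacterial terminator and a BioBrick prefix remnant lie next to the cassette and come from the pSB1A2 backbone.

In MoClo-style workflows such a cassette is replaced by the assembled transcription unit (typically promoter, RBS, coding sequence and terminator parts). Colonies carrying the unmodified vector are red and correct recombinants are white, which gives a visual screen. The "B" designation indicates the slot this transcription unit will occupy when several Level 1 units are combined in order into a higher-level multigene construct. The Type IIS sites and the position-specific overhangs are not annotated in the feature table, and the cloning sites are recorded as unknown.
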