Addgene plasmid #72940: pTU1-B-RFP
Purpose: Level 1 Destination vector - Position B
Depositing lab: Paul Freemont. Depositing organization: Imperial College London. Publication: EcoFlex: A Multifunctional MoClo Kit for E. coli Synthetic Biology. Moore SJ, Lai HE, Kelwick RJ, Chee SM, Bell DJ, Polizzi KM, Freemont PS. ACS Synth Biol. 2016 May 2. 10.1021/acssynbio.6b00031 PubMed 27096716.
Backbone
  Vector backbone: pSB1A2
  Backbone manufacturer: iGEM
  Backbone size w/o insert (bp): 3177
  Vector type: Synthetic Biology
Growth in bacteria
  Bacterial resistance: Ampicillin, 100 μg/mL
  Growth temperature: 37°C
  Growth strain: JM109
  Copy number: High Copy
Gene/Insert
  Gene/Insert name: Level 1 - B site (alt name: RFP)
  Species: Synthetic
  Mutation: Beta-lactamase - G717C (nucleotide) - silent mutagenesis to remove BsaI site
  Cloning method: Restriction Enzyme; 5′ cloning site Unknown (unknown if destroyed); 3′ cloning site Unknown (unknown if destroyed)
  Sequencing primers: 5′ VF2 (5' tgccacctgacgtctaagaa 3'); 3′ VR (5' attaccgcctttgagtgagc 3')
Terms and licenses: Academic/Nonprofit Terms; Industry Terms: Not Available to Industry
How to cite: pTU1-B-RFP was a gift from Paul Freemont (Addgene plasmid # 72940 ; http://n2t.net/addgene:72940 ; RRID:Addgene_72940)
