>Addgene plasmid #72940 | pTU1-B-RFP | depositor partial sequence | sequence record 133785 | Golden Gate MCS - Partial sequence between 2 BsmBI sites (CGTCTCANNNN and NNNNAGAGACG) - Backbone pTU1-A-lacZ
CGTCTCATGCCCTATAGAGACCCAATACGCAAACCGCCTCTCCCCGCGCGTTGGCCGATTCATTAATGCA
GCTGGCACGACAGGTTTCCCGACTGGAAAGCGGGCAGTGAGCGCAACGCAATTAATGTGAGTTAGCTCAC
TCATTAGGCACCCCAGGCTTTACACTTTATGCTTCCGGCTCGTATGTTGTGTGGAATTGTGAGCGGATAA
CAATTTCACACATACTAGAGAAAGAGGAGAAATACTAGATGGCTTCCTCCGAAGACGTTATCAAAGAGTT
CATGCGTTTCAAAGTTCGTATGGAAGGTTCCGTTAACGGTCACGAGTTCGAAATCGAAGGTGAAGGTGAA
GGTCGTCCGTACGAAGGTACCCAGACCGCTAAACTGAAAGTTACCAAAGGTGGTCCGCTGCCGTTCGCTT
GGGACATCCTGTCCCCGCAGTTCCAGTACGGTTCCAAAGCTTACGTTAAACACCCGGCTGACATCCCGGA
CTACCTGAAACTGTCCTTCCCGGAAGGTTTCAAATGGGAACGTGTTATGAACTTCGAAGACGGTGGTGTT
GTTACCGTTACCCAGGACTCCTCCCTGCAAGACGGTGAGTTCATCTACAAAGTTAAACTGCGTGGTACCA
ACTTCCCGTCCGACGGTCCGGTTATGCAGAAAAAAACCATGGGTTGGGAAGCTTCCACCGAACGTATGTA
CCCGGAAGACGGTGCTCTGAAAGGTGAAATCAAAATGCGTCTGAAACTGAAAGACGGTGGTCACTACGAC
GCTGAAGTTAAAACCACCTACATGGCTAAAAAACCGGTTCAGCTGCCGGGTGCTTACAAAACCGACATCA
AACTGGACATCACCTCCCACAACGAAGACTACACCATCGTTGAACAGTACGAACGTGCTGAAGGTCGTCA
CTCCACCGGTGCTTAATAACGCTGATAGTGCTAGTGTAGATCGCTACTAGAGCCAGGCATCAAATAAAAC
GAAAGGCTCAGTCGAAAGACTGGGCCTTTCGTTTTATCTGTTGTTTGTCGGTGAACGCTCTCTACTAGAG
TCACACTGGCTCACCTTCGGGTGGGCCTTTCTGCGTTTATAGGTCTCATGTTCCGGAGAGACG
