>Addgene plasmid #72940 | pTU1-B-RFP | addgene partial sequence | sequence record 140528 | RNAde-BB-1F 5'-tgccacctgacgtctaagaa-3'
ATAGGCGTATCACGAGGCAGAATTTCAGATAAAAAAAATCCTTAGCTTTCGCTAAGGATGATTTCTGGAA
TTCGCGGCCGCTTCTAGAACGTCTCATGCCCTATAGAGACCCAATACGCAAACCGCCTCTCCCCGCGCGT
TGGCCGATTCATTAATGCAGCTGGCACGACAGGTTTCCCGACTGGAAAGCGGGCAGTGAGCGCAACGCAA
TTAATGTGAGTTAGCTCACTCATTAGGCACCCCAGGCTTTACACTTTATGCTTCCGGCTCGTATGTTGTG
TGGAATTGTGAGCGGATAACAATTTCACACATACTAGAGAAAGAGGAGAAATACTAGATGGCTTCCTCCG
AAGACGTTATCAAAGAGTTCATGCGTTTCAAAGTTCGTATGGAAGGTTCCGTTAACGGTCACGAGTTCGA
AATCGAAGGTGAAGGTGAAGGTCGTCCGTACGAAGGTACCCAGACCGCTAAACTGAAAGTTACCAAAGGT
GGTCCGCTGCCGTTCGCTTGGGACATCCTGTCCCCGCAGTTCCAGTACGGTTCCAAAGCTTACGTTAAAC
ACCCGGCTGACATCCCGGACTACCTGAAACTGTCCTTCCCGGAAGGTTTCAAATGGGAACGTGTTATGAA
CTTCGAAGACGGTGGTGTTGTTACCGTTACCCAGGACTCCTCCCTGCAAGACGGTGAGTTCATCTACAAA
GTTAAACTGCGTGGTACCAACTTCCCGTCCGACGGTCCGGTTATGCAGAAAAAAACCATGGGTTGGGAAG
CTTCCACCGAACGTATGTACCCGGAAGACGGTGCTCTGAAAGGTGAAATCAAAATGCGTCTGAAACTGAA
A
