>Addgene plasmid #72940 | pTU1-B-RFP | addgene partial sequence | sequence record 146505 | RNAde-BB-2R 5'-attaccgcctttgagtgagc -3'
CGCAGCGAGTCAGTGAGCGAGGAAGCCTGCAGCGTCTCTCCGGAACATGAGACCTATAAACGCAGAAAGG
CCCACCCGAAGGTGAGCCAGTGTGACTCTAGTAGAGAGCGTTCACCGACAAACAACAGATAAAACGAAAG
GCCCAGTCTTTCGACTGAGCCTTTCGTTTTATTTGATGCCTGGCTCTAGTAGCGATCTACACTAGCACTA
TCAGCGTTATTAAGCACCGGTGGAGTGACGACCTTCAGCACGTTCGTACTGTTCAACGATGGTGTAGTCT
TCGTTGTGGGAGGTGATGTCCAGTTTGATGTCGGTTTTGTAAGCACCCGGCAGCTGAACCGGTTTTTTAG
CCATGTAGGTGGTTTTAACTTCAGCGTCGTAGTGACCACCGTCTTTCAGTTTCAGACGCATTTTGATTTC
ACCTTTCAGAGCACCGTCTTCCGGGTACATACGTTCGGTGGAAGCTTCCCAACCCATGGTTTTTTTCTGC
ATAACCGGACCGTCGGACGGGAAGTTGGTACCACGCAGTTTAACTTTGTAGATGAACTCACCGTCTTGCA
GGGAGGAGTCCTGGGTAACGGTAACAACACCACCGTCTTCGAAGTTCATAACACGTTCCCATTTGAAACC
TTCCGGGAAGGACAGTTTCAGGTAGTCCGGGATGTCAGCCGGGTGTTTAACGTAAGCTTTGGAACCGTAC
TGGAACTGCGGGGACAGGATGTCCCAAGCGAACGGCAGCGGACCACCTTTGGTAACTTTCAGTTTAGCGG
TCTGG
